Addgene plasmid #87596: pGBKT7-PRP43
Purpose: Encodes Y2H Gal4 DNA binding domain for Prp43
Depositing lab: Aaron Hoskins. Depositing organization: University of Wisconsin, Madison. Publication: SF3b1 mutations associated with myelodysplastic syndromes alter the fidelity of branchsite selection in yeast. Carrocci TJ, Zoerner DM, Paulson JC, Hoskins AA. Nucleic Acids Res. 2017 Jan 6. pii: gkw1349. doi: 10.1093/nar/gkw1349. PubMed 28062854.
Backbone
  Vector backbone: pGBKT7
  Backbone manufacturer: Clontech
  Backbone size w/o insert (bp): 7300
  Total vector size (bp): 7965
  Vector type: Bacterial Expression, Yeast Expression
  Selectable markers: TRP1
Growth in bacteria
  Bacterial resistance: Kanamycin, 50 μg/mL
  Growth temperature: 37°C
  Growth strain: DH5alpha
  Copy number: Unknown
Gene/Insert
  Gene/Insert name: PRP43
  Species: S. cerevisiae (budding yeast)
  Insert size (bp): 2633
  GenBank ID: NP_011395.1
  Entrez Gene: PRP43 (a.k.a. YGL120C)
  Tag / fusion protein: GAL4 BD (N terminal on backbone); Myc (N terminal on backbone)
Terms and licenses: Academic/Nonprofit Terms; Industry Terms: Not Available to Industry
How to cite: pGBKT7-PRP43 was a gift from Aaron Hoskins (Addgene plasmid # 87596 ; http://n2t.net/addgene:87596 ; RRID:Addgene_87596)
