[The description below was written by a language model from this plasmid's Addgene catalogue record and pLannotate feature annotations shown in this document.]
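Description:
pGBKT7-PRP43 is a yeast two-hybrid "bait" plasmid built on the Clontech pGBKT7 backbone, a yeast–E. coli shuttle vector. In bacteria it replicates from a high-copy ColE1/pUC-type origin and is selected with kanamycin through the Tn5 aminoglycoside phosphotransferase gene (NeoR/KanR), which is driven by an AmpR promoter. In yeast it is maintained episomally by the 2μ origin and selected by tryptophan prototrophy via the TRP1 marker with its own promoter. An f1 origin is also present, along with several small annotated remnants (lac promoter/operator, lacZα, lacI, rop, bom, ble and poly(A) fragments) that appear to be backbone remnants rather than functional parts of the design.

The payload is the S. cerevisiae PRP43 (YGL120C) coding sequence, which encodes a pre-mRNA processing factor involved in disassembling spliceosomes after mature mRNA release. It is placed downstream of the GAL4 DNA-binding domain, and the fusion is expressed from the yeast ADH1 promoter and ended by the ADH1 terminator. The catalogue lists an N-terminal Myc tag from the backbone in addition to the GAL4 BD, although the feature table does not annotate it. A T7 promoter sits between the GAL4 BD and PRP43, and a T7 terminator follows the insert; in principle this allows T7-driven transcription of the insert without the GAL4 domain. The plasmid is intended for testing Prp43 interactions with activation-domain "prey" fusions, and it was deposited with a study of SF3b1 mutations and branchsite selection in yeast. The sizes in the record disagree: the catalogue gives a total of 7,965 bp, whereas the sequenced record is 9,582 nt, which is closer to the sum of the stated backbone and insert sizes.
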