Features (pLannotate 1.2.2; 24 found; start..end, strand, type, name):
     30..734     +  promoter       ADH1 promoter: S. cerevisiae ADH1; promoter for alcohol dehydrogenase 1
    762..1202    +  CDS            GAL4 DNA binding domain: DNA binding domain of the GAL4 transcriptional activator; Saccharomyces cerevisiae GAL4 (truncated)
   1213..1231    +  promoter       T7 promoter: promoter for bacteriophage T7 RNA polymerase
   1284..3584    +  CDS            PRP43: PRP43_YEAST - Experimental evidence at protein level: Swiss-Prot protein existence level 1. Pre-mRNA processing factor involved in disassembly of spliceosomes after the release of mature mRNA. From Saccharomyces cerevisiae (strain ATCC 204508 / S288c) (Baker's yeast).
   3617..3664    +  terminator     T7 terminator: transcription terminator for bacteriophage T7 RNA polymerase
   3691..3878    +  terminator     ADH1 terminator: S. cerevisiae ADH1; transcription terminator for the S. cerevisiae alcohol dehydrogenase 1 (ADH1) gene
   3926..3942    -  protein_bind   lac operator: The lac repressor binds to the lac operator to inhibit transcription in E. coli. This inhibition can be relieved by adding lactose or isopropyl-β-D-thiogalactopyranoside (IPTG). lac repressor encoded by lacI
   3950..3980    -  promoter       lac promoter: promoter for the E. coli lac operon
   3995..4016    -  protein_bind   CAP binding site: CAP binding activates transcription in the presence of cAMP. E. coli catabolite activator protein
   4029..4121    -  CDS            lacI (fragment): lac repressor; lacI; The lac repressor binds to the lac operator to inhibit transcription in E. coli. This inhibition can be relieved by adding lactose or isopropyl-β-D-thiogalactopyranoside (IPTG).
   4304..4892    -  rep_origin     ori: high-copy-number ColE1/pMB1/pBR322/pUC origin of replication
   5114..5130    +  polyA_signal   bGH poly(A) signal (fragment): bovine growth hormone polyadenylation signal
   5221..5268    -  polyA_signal   HSV TK poly(A) signal: herpes simplex virus thymidine kinase polyadenylation signal (Cole and Stacy, 1985)
   5327..5479    -  CDS            ble (fragment): BLE_KLEPN - Experimental evidence at protein level: Swiss-Prot protein existence level 1. Binding protein with a strong affinity to the bleomycin family of antibiotics. Binds to CL990; an antimitotic-antibiotic compound. From Klebsiella pneumoniae.
   5500..6294    -  CDS            NeoR/KanR: aminoglycoside phosphotransferase from Tn5; aph(3')-II (or nptII); confers resistance to neomycin, kanamycin, and G418 (Geneticin®)
   6295..6399    -  promoter       AmpR promoter: bla
   6426..7768    -  rep_origin     2μ ori: yeast 2μ plasmid origin of replication
   7836..7871    +  CDS            rop (fragment): Rop protein, which maintains plasmids at low copy number; rop
   7973..8022    +  misc_feature   bom (fragment): basis of mobility region from pBR322
   8161..8308    +  promoter       TRP1 promoter: S. cerevisiae TRP1
   8309..8983    +  CDS            TRP1: phosphoribosylanthranilate isomerase, required for tryptophan biosynthesis; S. cerevisiae TRP1; yeast auxotrophic marker
   9034..9085    +  misc_feature   bom (fragment): basis of mobility region from pBR322
   9113..9541    -  rep_origin     f1 ori (sequence partly withheld): f1 bacteriophage origin of replication; arrow indicates direction of (+) strand synthesis
   9545..29      -  CDS            lacZα (fragment) (across the origin): LacZα fragment of β-galactosidase; lacZ fragment
>Addgene plasmid #87596 | pGBKT7-PRP43 | addgene full sequence | sequence record 183087 | Addgene NGS Result
CGGTGCGGGCCTCTTCGCTATTACGCCAGATCCTTTTGTTGTTTCCGGGTGTACAATATGGACTTCCTCT
TTTCTGGCAACCAAACCCATACATCGGGATTCCTATAATACCTTCGTTGGTCTCCCTAACATGTAGGTGG
CGGAGGGGAGATATACAATAGAACAGATACCAGACAAGACATAATGGGCTAAACAAGACTACACCAATTA
CACTGCCTCATTGATGGTGGTACATAACGAACTAATACTGTAGCCCTAGACTTGATAGCCATCATCATAT
CGAAGTTTCACTACCCTTTTTCCATTTGCCATCTATTGAAGTAATAATAGGCGCATGCAACTTCTTTTCT
TTTTTTTTCTTTTCTCTCTCCCCCGTTGTTGTCTCACCATATCCGCAATGACAAAAAAATGATGGAAGAC
ACTAAAGGAAAAAATTAACGACAAAGACAGCACCAACAGATGTCGTTGTTCCAGAGCTGATGAGGGGTAT
CTCGAAGCACACGAAACTTTTTCCTTCCTTCATTCACGCACACTACTCTCTAATGAGCAACGGTATACGG
CCTTCCTTCCAGTTACTTGAATTTGAAATAAAAAAAAGTTTGCTGTCTTGCTATCAAGTATAAATAGACC
TGCAATTATTAATCTTTTGTTTCCTCGTCATTGTTCTCGTTCCCTTTCTTCCTTGTTTCTTTTTCTGCAC
AATATTTCAAGCTATACCAAGCATACAATCAACTCCAAGCTTGAAGCAAGCCTCCTGAAAGATGAAGCTA
CTGTCTTCTATCGAACAAGCATGCGATATTTGCCGACTTAAAAAGCTCAAGTGCTCCAAAGAAAAACCGA
AGTGCGCCAAGTGTCTGAAGAACAACTGGGAGTGTCGCTACTCTCCCAAAACCAAAAGGTCTCCGCTGAC
TAGGGCACATCTGACAGAAGTGGAATCAAGGCTAGAAAGACTGGAACAGCTATTTCTACTGATTTTTCCT
CGAGAAGACCTTGACATGATTTTGAAAATGGATTCTTTACAGGATATAAAAGCATTGTTAACAGGATTAT
TTGTACAAGATAATGTGAATAAAGATGCCGTCACAGATAGATTGGCTTCAGTGGAGACTGATATGCCTCT
AACATTGAGACAGCATAGAATAAGTGCGACATCATCATCGGAAGAGAGTAGTAACAAAGGTCAAAGACAG
TTGACTGTATCGCCGGAATTTGTAATACGACTCACTATAGGGCGAGCCGCCATCATGGAGGAGCAGAAGC
TGATCTCAGAGGAGGACCTGCATATGGGTTCCAAAAGAAGATTCTCGTCCGAACACCCGGATCCAGTTGA
GACCTCTATTCCTGAGCAGGCCGCCGAGATTGCGGAAGAATTATCCAAACAGCATCCTCTTCCATCCGAA
GAGCCACTTGTCCATCATGATGCTGGTGAATTCAAGGGCTTGCAACGTCACCATACTTCAGCAGAAGAGG
CCCAAAAACTTGAAGATGGAAAAATAAATCCATTTACCGGTAGGGAGTTTACACCAAAATATGTTGATAT
CCTGAAAATTAGAAGAGAATTGCCAGTACATGCCCAGAGAGATGAGTTTTTAAAACTTTATCAAAATAAC
CAGATTATGGTTTTTGTTGGTGAAACAGGTTCCGGTAAAACGACACAAATTCCTCAATTCGTTTTATTCG
ATGAGATGCCACACTTAGAGAACACTCAAGTTGCATGTACTCAACCTCGTCGTGTCGCAGCAATGTCTGT
TGCACAGAGAGTTGCTGAGGAAATGGATGTCAAGTTGGGCGAAGAAGTTGGTTATTCTATCAGATTCGAA
AATAAAACTTCTAATAAAACGATATTGAAGTATATGACTGATGGTATGTTGTTGAGAGAGGCAATGGAAG
ACCATGACTTGTCGCGTTATTCATGTATCATTCTGGATGAAGCGCACGAACGTACACTAGCTACTGATAT
TTTGATGGGTCTTTTGAAGCAAGTAGTCAAGAGGAGACCTGATTTGAAGATAATTATTATGTCTGCTACT
CTGGATGCAGAGAAGTTCCAACGCTACTTCAACGATGCTCCATTACTTGCCGTTCCGGGCAGAACATATC
CAGTTGAGCTATACTATACACCGGAATTTCAAAGGGACTATTTAGATTCTGCCATTCGTACTGTTTTGCA
AATTCATGCCACTGAAGAGGCTGGCGATATTTTGTTATTTTTAACTGGTGAAGATGAAATTGAAGACGCT
GTCAGAAAGATTTCCTTAGAAGGTGATCAATTGGTTAGAGAAGAGGGATGCGGACCTTTATCCGTATACC
CACTGTATGGTTCATTACCACCGCATCAACAACAAAGAATATTCGAGCCTGCTCCAGAGTCACATAATGG
TAGACCAGGCAGGAAAGTTGTTATCTCCACGAACATCGCTGAAACTTCTTTAACAATTGATGGTATTGTC
TACGTCGTTGACCCAGGATTTTCAAAGCAAAAAGTTTACAATCCAAGAATTAGAGTTGAGTCTTTACTTG
TTTCCCCTATCTCCAAGGCTTCTGCCCAACAAAGAGCTGGTCGTGCTGGTCGTACAAGGCCTGGTAAATG
TTTCAGATTATACACTGAAGAGGCATTCCAAAAGGAACTGATAGAGCAAAGTTACCCAGAAATTTTACGT
TCCAATTTATCCTCCACCGTTCTAGAACTAAAAAAATTAGGTATTGATGACTTGGTCCATTTCGATTTTA
TGGATCCACCGGCTCCGGAAACAATGATGAGAGCCCTTGAAGAACTAAATTATTTGGCATGTCTGGACGA
CGAAGGTAACTTAACACCCCTAGGTAGATTGGCATCCCAGTTTCCCTTGGATCCTATGCTAGCGGTGATG
TTAATTGGGTCCTTTGAGTTCCAATGTTCTCAAGAAATACTAACTATAGTGGCCATGCTATCGGTTCCAA
ACGTGTTTATTCGCCCAACAAAGGACAAGAAGCGAGCAGATGATGCCAAGAATATCTTTGCTCATCCAGA
CGGTGATCATATCACCTTACTAAATGTATATCATGCGTTCAAATCGGATGAAGCTTATGAATATGGTATC
CATAAGTGGTGCCGTGACCACTATCTAAATTACAGGTCCCTTTCCGCTGCTGATAATATCCGCTCCCAAT
TAGAAAGATTAATGAACCGTTACAACCTAGAATTAAACACTACAGACTATGAAAGCCCTAAATACTTTGA
CAACATCAGAAAGGCTCTTGCGTCTGGGTTTTTCATGCAAGTAGCAAAAAAAAGATCGGGAGCTAAAGGA
TACATCACAGTTAAAGATAACCAAGATGTTCTGATCCATCCTAGTACGGTTCTTGGCCACGACGCAGAAT
GGGTCATTTACAATGAATTTGTGCTCACATCGAAGAACTACATAAGAACTGTGACCTCGGTCAGGCCCGA
ATGGCTGATTGAAATAGCGCCTGCATACTACGACTTAAGCAATTTCCAAAAAGGTGATGTCAAATTATCT
TTGGAAAGGATCAAGGAAAAAGTTGATAGATTAAACGAGTTGAAACAAGGTAAAAACAAAAAGAAGAGTA
AGCACTCCAAGAAATAGGGATCCGTCGACCTGCAGCGGCCGCATAACTAGCATAACCCCTTGGGGCCTCT
AAACGGGTCTTGAGGGGTTTTTTGCGCGCTTGCAGCCAAGCTAATTCCGGGCGAATTTCTTATGATTTAT
GATTTTTATTATTAAATAAGTTATAAAAAAAATAAGTGTATACAAATTTTAAAGTGACTCTTAGGTTTTA
AAACGAAAATTCTTATTCTTGAGTAACTCTTTCCTGTAGGTCAGGTTGCTTTCTCAGGTATAGCATGAGG
TCGCTCTTATTGACCACACCTCTACCGGCATGCAAGCTTGGCGTAATCATGGTCATAGCTGTTTCCTGTG
TGAAATTGTTATCCGCTCACAATTCCACACAACATACGAGCCGGAAGCATAAAGTGTAAAGCCTGGGGTG
CCTAATGAGTGAGCTAACTCACATTAATTGCGTTGCGCTCACTGCCCGCTTTCCAGTCGGGAAACCTGTC
GTGCCAGCTGCATTAATGAATCGGCCAACGCGCGGGGAGAGGCGGTTTGCGTATTGGGCGCTCTTCCGCT
TCCTCGCTCACTGACTCGCTGCGCTCGGTCGTTCGGCTGCGGCGAGCGGTATCAGCTCACTCAAAGGCGG
TAATACGGTTATCCACAGAATCAGGGGATAACGCAGGAAAGAACATGTGAGCAAAAGGCCAGCAAAAGGC
CAGGAACCGTAAAAAGGCCGCGTTGCTGGCGTTTTTCCATAGGCTCCGCCCCCCTGACGAGCATCACAAA
AATCGACGCTCAAGTCAGAGGTGGCGAAACCCGACAGGACTATAAAGATACCAGGCGTTTCCCCCTGGAA
GCTCCCTCGTGCGCTCTCCTGTTCCGACCCTGCCGCTTACCGGATACCTGTCCGCCTTTCTCCCTTCGGG
AAGCGTGGCGCTTTCTCATAGCTCACGCTGTAGGTATCTCAGTTCGGTGTAGGTCGTTCGCTCCAAGCTG
GGCTGTGTGCACGAACCCCCCGTTCAGCCCGACCGCTGCGCCTTATCCGGTAACTATCGTCTTGAGTCCA
ACCCGGTAAGACACGACTTATCGCCACTGGCAGCAGCCACTGGTAACAGGATTAGCAGAGCGAGGTATGT
AGGCGGTGCTACAGAGTTCTTGAAGTGGTGGCCTAACTACGGCTACACTAGAAGAACAGTATTTGGTATC
TGCGCTCTGCTGAAGCCAGTTACCTTCGGAAAAAGAGTTGGTAGCTCTTGATCCGGCAAACAAACCACCG
CTGGTAGCGGTGGTTTTTTTGTTTGCAAGCAGCAGATTACGCGCAGAAAAAAAGGATCTCAAGAAGATCC
TTTGATCTTTTCTACGGGGTCTGACGCTCAGTGGAACGAAAACTCACGTTAAGGGATTTTGGTCATGAGA
TTATCAAAAAGGATCTTCACCTAGATCCTTTTAAATTAAAAATGAAGTTTTAAATCAATCTAAAGTATAT
ATGAGTAACCTGAGGCTATGGCAGGGCCTGCCGCCCCGACGTTGGCTGCGAGCCCTGGGCCTTCACCCGA
ACTTGGGGGGTGGGGTGGGGAAAAGGAAGAAACGCGGGCGTATTGGCCCCAATGGGGTCTCGGTGGGGTA
TCGACAGAGTGCCAGCCCTGGGACCGAACCCCGCGTTTATGAACAAACGACCCAACACCGTGCGTTTTAT
TCTGTCTTTTTATTGCCGTCATAGCGCGGGTTCCTTCCGGTATTGTCTCCTTCCGTGTTTCAGTTAGCCT
CCCCCTAGGGTGGGCGAAGAACTCCAGCATGAGATCCCCGCGCTGGAGGATCATCCAGCCGGCGTCCCGG
AAAACGATTCCGAAGCCCAACCTTTCATAGAAGGCGGCGGTGGAATCGAAATCTCGTGATGGCAGGTTGG
GCGTCGCTTGGTCGGTCATTTCGAACCCCAGAGTCCCGCTCAGAAGAACTCGTCAAGAAGGCGATAGAAG
GCGATGCGCTGCGAATCGGGAGCGGCGATACCGTAAAGCACGAGGAAGCGGTCAGCCCATTCGCCGCCAA
GCTCTTCAGCAATATCACGGGTAGCCAACGCTATGTCCTGATAGCGGTCCGCCACACCCAGCCGGCCACA
GTCGATGAATCCAGAAAAGCGGCCATTTTCCACCATGATATTCGGCAAGCAGGCATCGCCATGAGTCACG
ACGAGATCCTCGCCGTCGGGCATGCTCGCCTTGAGCCTGGCGAACAGTTCGGCTGGCGCGAGCCCCTGAT
GCTCTTCGTCCAGATCATCCTGATCGACAAGACCGGCTTCCATCCGAGTACGTGCTCGCTCGATGCGATG
TTTCGCTTGGTGGTCGAATGGGCAGGTAGCCGGATCAAGCGTATGCAGCCGCCGCATTGCATCAGCCATG
ATGGATACTTTCTCGGCAGGAGCAAGGTGAGATGACAGGAGATCCTGCCCCGGCACTTCGCCCAATAGCA
GCCAGTCCCTTCCCGCTTCAGTGACAACGTCGAGCACAGCTGCGCAAGGAACGCCCGTCGTGGCCAGCCA
CGATAGCCGCGCTGCCTCGTCTTGCAGTTCATTCAGGGCACCGGACAGGTCGGTCTTGACAAAAAGAACC
GGGCGCCCCTGCGCTGACAGCCGGAACACGGCGGCATCAGAGCAGCCGATTGTCTGTTGTGCCCAGTCAT
AGCCGAATAGCCTCTCCACCCAAGCGGCCGGAGAACCTGCGTGCAATCCATCTTGTTCAATCATACTCTT
CCTTTTTCAATATTATTGAAGCATTTATCAGGGTTATTGTCTCATGAGCGGATACATATTTGAATGTATT
TAGAAAAATAAACAAATAGGGGTTCCGCGCACATTTCCCCGAAAAGTGCCACCTGAACGAAGCATCTGTG
CTTCATTTTGTAGAACAAAAATGCAACGCGAGAGCGCTAATTTTTCAAACAAAGAATCTGAGCTGCATTT
TTACAGAACAGAAATGCAACGCGAAAGCGCTATTTTACCAACGAAGAATCTGTGCTTCATTTTTGTAAAA
CAAAAATGCAACGCGAGAGCGCTAATTTTTCAAACAAAGAATCTGAGCTGCATTTTTACAGAACAGAAAT
GCAACGCGAGAGCGCTATTTTACCAACAAAGAATCTATACTTCTTTTTTGTTCTACAAAAATGCATCCCG
AGAGCGCTATTTTTCTAACAAAGCATCTTAGATTACTTTTTTTCTCCTTTGTGCGCTCTATAATGCAGTC
TCTTGATAACTTTTTGCACTGTAGGTCCGTTAAGGTTAGAAGAAGGCTACTTTGGTGTCTATTTTCTCTT
CCATAAAAAAAGCCTGACTCCACTTCCCGCGTTTACTGATTACTAGCGAAGCTGCGGGTGCATTTTTTCA
AGATAAAGGCATCCCCGATTATATTCTATACCGATGTGGATTGCGCATACTTTGTGAACAGAAAGTGATA
GCGTTGATGATTCTTCATTGGTCAGAAAATTATGAACGGTTTCTTCTATTTTGTCTCTATATACTACGTA
TAGGAAATGTTTACATTTTCGTATTGTTTTCGATTCACTCTATGAATAGTTCTTACTACAATTTTTTTGT
CTAAAGAGTAATACTAGAGATAAACATAAAAAATGTAGAGGTCGAGTTTAGATGCAAGTTCAAGGAGCGA
AAGGTGGATGGGTAGGTTATATAGGGATATAGCACAGAGATATATAGCAAAGAGATACTTTTGAGCAATG
TTTGTGGAAGCGGTATTCGCAATATTTTAGTAGCTCGTTACAGTCCGGTGCGTTTTTGGTTTTTTGAAAG
TGCGTCTTCAGAGCGCTTTTGGTTTTCAAAAGCGCTCTGAAGTTCCTATACTTTCTAGAGAATAGGAACT
TCGGAATAGGAACTTCAAAGCGTTTCCGAAAACGAGCGCTTCCGAAAATGCAACGCGAGCTGCGCACATA
CAGCTCACTGTTCACGTCGCACCTATATCTGCGTGTTGCCTGTATATATATATACATGAGAAGAACGGCA
TAGTGCGTGTTTATGCTTAAATGCGTACTTATATGCGTCTATTTATGTAGGATGAAAGGTAGTCTAGTAC
CTCCTGTGATATTATCCCATTCCATGCGGGGTATCGTATGCTTCCTTCAGCACTACCCTTTAGCTGTTCT
ATATGCTGCCACTCCTCAATTGGATTAGTCTCATCCTTCAATGCTATCATTTCCTTTGATATTGGATCAT
ACTAAGAAACCATTATTATCATGACATTAACCTATAAAAATAGGCGTATCACGAGGCCCTTTCGTCTCGC
GCGTTTCGGTGATGACGGTGAAAACCTCTGACACATGCAGCTCCCGGAGACGGTCACAGCTTGTCTGTAA
GCGGATGCCGGGAGCAGACAAGCCCGTCAGGGCGCGTCAGCGGGTGTTGGCGGGTGTCGGGGCTGGCTTA
ACTATGCGGCATCAGAGCAGATTGTACTGAGAGTGCACCATAGATCAACGACATTACTATATATATAATA
TAGGAAGCATTTAATAGAACAGCATCGTAATATATGTGTACTTTGCAGTTATGACGCCAGATGGCAGTAG
TGGAAGATATTCTTTATTGAAAAATAGCTTGTCACCTTACGTACAATCTTGATCCGGAGCTTTTCTTTTT
TTGCCGATTAAGAATTAATTCGGTCGAAAAAAGAAAAGGAGAGGGCCAAGAGGGAGGGCATTGGTGACTA
TTGAGCACGTGAGTATACGTGATTAAGCACACAAAGGCAGCTTGGAGTATGTCTGTTATTAATTTCACAG
GTAGTTCTGGTCCATTGGTGAAAGTTTGCGGCTTGCAGAGCACAGAGGCCGCAGAATGTGCTCTAGATTC
CGATGCTGACTTGCTGGGTATTATATGTGTGCCCAATAGAAAGAGAACAATTGACCCGGTTATTGCAAGG
AAAATTTCAAGTCTTGTAAAAGCATATAAAAATAGTTCAGGCACTCCGAAATACTTGGTTGGCGTGTTTC
GTAATCAACCTAAGGAGGATGTTTTGGCTCTGGTCAATGATTACGGCATTGATATCGTCCAACTGCATGG
AGATGAGTCGTGGCAAGAATACCAAGAGTTCCTCGGTTTGCCAGTTATTAAAAGACTCGTATTTCCAAAA
GACTGCAACATACTACTCAGTGCAGCTTCACAGAAACCTCATTCGTTTATTCCCTTGTTTGATTCAGAAG
CAGGTGGGACAGGTGAACTTTTGGATTGGAACTCGATTTCTGACTGGGTTGGAAGGCAAGAGAGCCCCGA
AAGCTTACATTTTATGTTAGCTGGTGGACTGACGCCAGAAAATGTTGGTGATGCGCTTAGATTAAATGGC
GTTATTGGTGTTGATGTAAGCGGAGGTGTGGAGACAAATGGTGTAAAAGACTCTAACAAAATAGCAAATT
TCGTCAAAAATGCTAAGAAATAGGTTATTACTGAGTAGTATTTATTTAAGTATTGTTTGTGCACTTGCCG
ATCTATGCGGTGTGAAATACCGCACAGATGCGTAAGGAGAAAATACCGCATCAGGAAATTGTAAGCGTTA
ATATTTTGTTAAAATTCGCGTTAAATTTTTGTTAAATCAGCTCATTTTTTAACCAATAGGCCGAAATCGG
CAAAATCCCTTATAAATCAAAAGAATAGACCGAGATAGGGT
[37 nt withheld, positions 9212-9248]
AAAGAACGTGGACTCCAACGTCAAAGG
[49 nt withheld, positions 9276-9324]
T
[91 nt withheld, positions 9326-9416]
G
[124 nt withheld, positions 9418-9541]
CCATTCGCCATTCAGGCTGCGCAACTGTTGGGAAGGGCGAT
